LOCUS       Exported 6725 bp ds-DNA circular SYN 12-MAY-2021
DEFINITION  Mammalian expression plasmid for SARS-CoV-2 leader protein.
ACCESSION   .
VERSION     .
KEYWORDS    pGBW-m4133843
SOURCE      synthetic DNA construct
  ORGANISM  synthetic DNA construct
REFERENCE   1 (bases 1 to 6725)
  TITLE     SARS-CoV-2 protein Mammalian expression constructs, tagged, for
            protein expression and/or purification
REFERENCE   2 (bases 1 to 6725)
  AUTHORS   .
  TITLE     Direct Submission
  JOURNAL   Exported May 12, 2021 from SnapGene Server 1.1.58
            http://www.snapgene.com
FEATURES             Location/Qualifiers
     source          1..6725
                     /organism="synthetic DNA construct"
                     /mol_type="other DNA"
     enhancer        1..304
                     /label=CMV enhancer
                     /note="human cytomegalovirus immediate early enhancer"
     promoter        306..508
                     /label=CMV promoter
                     /note="human cytomegalovirus (CMV) immediate early
                     promoter"
     primer_bind     459..479
                     /label=CMV-F
                     /note="Human CMV immediate early promoter, forward primer"
     regulatory      577..586
                     /regulatory_class="other"
                     /note="vertebrate consensus sequence for strong initiation
                     of translation (Kozak, 1987)"
     CDS             1123..1143
                     /codon_start=1
                     /product="tobacco etch virus (TEV) protease recognition and
                     cleavage site"
                     /label=TEV site
                     /translation="ENLYFQS"
     CDS             1147..1212
                     /codon_start=1
                     /product="three tandem FLAG(R) epitope tags, followed by an
                     enterokinase cleavage site"
                     /label=3xFLAG
                     /translation="DYKDHDGDYKDHDIDYKDDDDK"
     polyA_signal    1265..1386
                     /label=SV40 poly(A) signal
                     /note="SV40 polyadenylation signal"
     primer_bind     complement(1276..1295)
                     /label=EBV-rev
                     /note="SV40 polyA terminator, reverse primer"
     primer_bind     1330..1349
                     /label=SV40pA-R
                     /note="SV40 polyA, reverse primer"
     terminator      1501..1547
                     /label=T7 terminator
                     /note="transcription terminator for bacteriophage T7 RNA
                     polymerase"
     terminator      1577..1713
                     /label=rrnG terminator
                     /note="transcription terminator from the E. coli ribosomal
                     RNA rrnG operon (Albrechtsen et al., 1991)"
     misc_feature    1758..1829
                     /label=3' beta-globin insulator
                     /note="insulator downstream of the human beta-globin locus
                     (Farrell et al., 2002)"
     rep_origin      complement(2055..2643)
                     /direction=LEFT
                     /label=ori
                     /note="high-copy-number ColE1/pMB1/pBR322/pUC origin of
                     replication"
     primer_bind     complement(2135..2154)
                     /label=pBR322ori-F
                     /note="pBR322 origin, forward primer"
     promoter        3143..4352
                     /label=UbC promoter
                     /note="human ubiquitin C promoter"
     primer_bind     4189..4208
                     /label=hUBCpro-F
                     /note="Human Ubiquitin C (UbC) promoter, forward primer"
     CDS             4356..4955
                     /codon_start=1
                     /gene="pac from Streptomyces alboniger"
                     /product="puromycin N-acetyltransferase"
                     /label=PuroR
                     /note="confers resistance to puromycin"
                     /translation="MTEYKPTVRLATRDDVPRAVRTLAAAFADYPATRHTVDPDRHIER
                     VTELQELFLTRVGLDIGKVWVADDGAAVAVWTTPESVEAGAVFAEIGPRMAELSGSRLA
                     AQQQMEGLLAPHRPKEPAWFLATVGVSPDHQGKGLGSAVVLPGVEAAERAGVPAFLETS
                     APRNLPFYERLGFTVTADVEVPEGPRTWCMTRKPGA"
     primer_bind     complement(4356..4375)
                     /label=Puro-R
                     /note="Puromycin resistance gene, reverse primer. Also
                     called puro-variant-R"
     primer_bind     4852..4872
                     /label=Puro-F
                     /note="Puromycin resistance gene, forward primer"
     polyA_signal    4982..5030
                     /note="synthetic polyadenylation signal"
     CDS             5296..6156
                     /codon_start=1
                     /gene="bla"
                     /product="beta-lactamase"
                     /label=AmpR
                     /note="confers resistance to ampicillin, carbenicillin, and
                     related antibiotics"
                     /translation="MSIQHFRVALIPFFAAFCLPVFAHPETLVKVKDAEDQLGARVGYI
                     ELDLNSGKILESFRPEERFPMMSTFKVLLCGAVLSRIDAGQEQLGRRIHYSQNDLVEYS
                     PVTEKHLTDGMTVRELCSAAITMSDNTAANLLLTTIGGPKELTAFLHNMGDHVTRLDRW
                     EPELNEAIPNDERDTTMPVAMATTLRKLLTGELLTLASRQQLIDWMEADKVAGPLLRSA
                     LPAGWFIADKSGAGERGSRGIIAALGPDGKPSRIVVIYTTGSQATMDERNRQIAEIGAS
                     LIKHW"
     primer_bind     complement(5514..5533)
                     /label=Amp-R
                     /note="Ampicillin resistance gene, reverse primer"
     terminator      6169..6305
                     /label=rrnG terminator
                     /note="transcription terminator from the E. coli ribosomal
                     RNA rrnG operon (Albrechtsen et al., 1991)"
     misc_feature    6457..6528
                     /label=5' beta-globin insulator
                     /note="insulator upstream of the human beta-globin locus
                     (Farrell et al., 2002)"
     terminator      6533..6579
                     /label=T7 terminator
                     /note="transcription terminator for bacteriophage T7 RNA
                     polymerase"
     polyA_signal    6597..6645
                     /note="synthetic polyadenylation signal"
ORIGIN
        1 cgttacataa cttacggtaa atggcccgcc tggctgaccg cccaacgacc cccgcccatt
       61 gacgtcaata atgacgtatg ttcccatagt aacgccaata gggactttcc attgacgtca
      121 atgggtggag tatttacggt aaactgccca cttggcagta catcaagtgt atcatatgcc
      181 aagtacgccc cctattgacg tcaatgacgg taaatggccc gcctggcatt atgcccagta
      241 catgacctta tgggactttc ctacttggca gtacatctac gtattagtca tcgctattac
      301 catgctgatg cggttttggc agtacatcaa tgggcgtgga tagcggtttg actcacgggg
      361 atttccaagt ctccacccca ttgacgtcaa tgggagtttg ttttggcacc aaaatcaacg
      421 ggactttcca aaatgtcgta acaactccgc cccattgacg caaatgggcg gtaggcgtgt
      481 acggtgggag gtctatataa gcagagctgg tttagtgaac cgtcagatca gatctttgtc
      541 gatcctacca tccactcgac acacccgcca gcggccgcca ccatggagtc tctcgttccc
      601 ggctttaatn nnnnnnnnnn nnnnnnnnnn nnnnnnnnnn nnnnnnnnnn nnnnnnnnnn
      661 nnnnnnnnnn nnnnnnnnnn nnnnnnnnnn nnnnnnnnnn nnnnnnnnnn nnnnnnnnnn
      721 nnnnnnnnnn nnnnnnnnnn nnnnnnnnnn nnnnnnnnnn nnnnnnnnnn nnnnnnnnnn
      781 nnnnnnnnnn nnnnnnnnnn nnnnnnnnnn nnnnnnnnnn nnnnnnnnnn nnnnnnnnnn
      841 nnnnnnnnnn nnnnnnnnnn nnnnnnnnnn nnnnnnnnnn nnnnnnnnnn nnnnnnnnnn
      901 nnnnnnnnnn nnnnnnnnnn nnnnnnnnnn nnnnnnnnnn nnnnnnnnnn nnnnnnnaac
      961 ggaaataagg gggctggtgg ccatagctat ggggcagacc tgaagtcttt cgatctgggc
     1021 gacgagctgg gcaccgaccc atatgaggat ttccaggaaa actggaacac aaaacacagc
     1081 tccggggtaa ctcgcgagct aatgcgagaa ttgaatggag gggaaaacct ttactttcag
     1141 tcgatggatt ataaggacca cgatggagac tacaaagatc atgacattga ttacaaggac
     1201 gacgatgaca aataagctag cttgactgac tgagatacag cgtaccttca gctcacagac
     1261 atgataagat acattgatga gtttggacaa accacaacta gaatgcagtg aaaaaaatgc
     1321 tttatttgtg aaatttgtga tgctattgct ttatttgtaa ccattataag ctgcaataaa
     1381 caagttaaca acaacaattg cattcatttt atgtttcagg ttcaggggga ggtgtgggag
     1441 gttttttaaa gcaagtaaaa cctctacaaa tgtggtattg gcccatctct atcggtatcg
     1501 tagcataacc ccttggggcc tctaaacggg tcttgagggg ttttttgtgc ccctcgggcc
     1561 ggattgctat ctaccggcat tggcgcagaa aaaaatgcct gatgcgacgc tgcgcgtctt
     1621 atactcccac atatgccaga ttcagcaacg gatacggctt ccccaacttg cccacttcca
     1681 tacgtgtcct ccttaccaga aatttatcct taaggtcgtc agctatcctg caggcgatct
     1741 ctcgatttcg atcaagacat tcctttaatg gtcttttctg gacaccacta ggggtcagaa
     1801 gtagttcatc aaactttctt ccctccctaa tctcattggt taccttgggc tatcgaaact
     1861 taattaacca gtcaagtcag ctacttggcg agatcgactt gtctgggttt cgactacgct
     1921 cagaattgcg tcagtcaagt tcgatctggt ccttgctatt gcacccgttc tccgattacg
     1981 agtttcattt aaatcatgtg agcaaaaggc cagcaaaagg ccaggaaccg taaaaaggcc
     2041 gcgttgctgg cgtttttcca taggctccgc ccccctgacg agcatcacaa aaatcgacgc
     2101 tcaagtcaga ggtggcgaaa cccgacagga ctataaagat accaggcgtt tccccctgga
     2161 agctccctcg tgcgctctcc tgttccgacc ctgccgctta ccggatacct gtccgccttt
     2221 ctcccttcgg gaagcgtggc gctttctcat agctcacgct gtaggtatct cagttcggtg
     2281 taggtcgttc gctccaagct gggctgtgtg cacgaacccc ccgttcagcc cgaccgctgc
     2341 gccttatccg gtaactatcg tcttgagtcc aacccggtaa gacacgactt atcgccactg
     2401 gcagcagcca ctggtaacag gattagcaga gcgaggtatg taggcggtgc tacagagttc
     2461 ttgaagtggt ggcctaacta cggctacact agaagaacag tatttggtat ctgcgctctg
     2521 ctgaagccag ttaccttcgg aaaaagagtt ggtagctctt gatccggcaa acaaaccacc
     2581 gctggtagcg gtggtttttt tgtttgcaag cagcagatta cgcgcagaaa aaaaggatct
     2641 caagaagatc ctttgatctt ttctacgggg tctgacgctc agtggaacga aaactcacgt
     2701 taagggattt tggtcatgag attatcaaaa aggatcttca cctagatcct tttaaattaa
     2761 aaatgaagtt ttaaatcaat ctaaagtata tatgagtaaa cttggtctga cagttaccaa
     2821 tgcttaatca gtgaggcacc tatctcagcg atctgtctat ttcgttcatc catagttgca
     2881 tttaaatttc cgaactctcc aaggccctcg tcggaaaatc ttcaaacctt tcgtccgatc
     2941 catcttgcag gctacctctc gaacgaacta tcgcaagtct cttggccggc cttgcgcctt
     3001 ggctattgct tggcagcgcc tatcgccagg tattactcca atcccgaata tccgagatcg
     3061 ggatcacccg agagaagttc aacctacatc ctcaatcccg atctatccga gatccgagga
     3121 atatcgaaat cggggcgcgc ctggcctccg cgccgggttt tggcgcctcc cgcgggcgcc
     3181 cccctcgtca cggcgagcgc tgccacgtca gacgaagggc gcaggagcgt cctgatcctt
     3241 ccgcccggac gctcaggaca gcggcccgct gctcataaga ctcggcctta gaaccccagt
     3301 atcagcagaa ggacatttta ggacgggact tgggtgactc tagggcactg gttttctttc
     3361 cagagagcgg aacaggcgag gaaaagtagt cccttctcgg cgattctgcg gagggatctc
     3421 cgtggggcgg tgaacgccga tgattatata aggacgcgcc gggtgtggca cagctagttc
     3481 cgtcgcagcc gggatttggg tcgcggttct tgtttgtgga tcgctgtgat cgtcacttgg
     3541 tgagtagcgg gctgctgggc tggccggggc tttcgtggcc gccgggccgc tcggtgggac
     3601 ggaagcgtgt ggagagaccg ccaagggctg tagtctgggt ccgcgagcaa ggttgccctg
     3661 aactgggggt tggggggagc gcagcaaaat ggcggctgtt cccgagtctt gaatggaaga
     3721 cgcttgtgag gcgggctgtg aggtcgttga aacaaggtgg ggggcatggt gggcggcaag
     3781 aacccaaggt cttgagccct tcgctaatgc gggaaagctc ttattcgggt gagatgggct
     3841 gggcaccatc tggggaccct gacgtgaagt ttgtcactga ctggagaact cggtttgtcg
     3901 tctgttgcgg gggcggcagt tatggcggtg ccgttgggca gtgcacccgt acctttggga
     3961 gcgcgcgccc tcgtcgtgtc gtgacgtcac ccgttctgtt ggcttataat gcagggtggg
     4021 gccacctgcc ggtaggtgtg cggtaggctt ttctccgtcg caggacgcag ggttcgggcc
     4081 tagggtaggc tctcctgaat cgacaggcgc cggacctctg gtgaggggag ggataagtga
     4141 ggcgtcagtt tctttggtcg gttttatgta cctatcttct taagtagctg aagctccggt
     4201 tttgaactat gcgctcgggg ttggcgagtg tgttttgtga agttttttag gcaccttttg
     4261 aaatgtaatc atttgggtca atatgtaatt ttcagtgtta gacttgtaaa ttgtccgcta
     4321 aattctggcc gtttttggct tttttgttag acaacatgac cgagtacaag cccacggtgc
     4381 gcctcgccac ccgcgacgac gtccccaggg ccgtacgcac cctcgccgcc gcgttcgccg
     4441 actaccccgc cacgcgccac accgtcgatc cggaccgcca catcgagcgg gtcaccgagc
     4501 tgcaagaact cttcctcacg cgcgtcgggc tcgacatcgg caaggtgtgg gtcgcggacg
     4561 acggcgccgc ggtggcggtc tggaccacgc cggagagcgt cgaagcgggg gcggtgttcg
     4621 ccgagatcgg cccgcgcatg gccgagttga gcggttcccg gctggccgcg cagcaacaga
     4681 tggagggcct cctggcgccg caccggccca aggagcccgc gtggttcctg gccaccgtcg
     4741 gcgtctcgcc cgaccaccag ggcaagggtc tgggcagcgc cgtcgtgctc cccggagtgg
     4801 aggccgccga gcgcgccggg gtgcccgcct tcctggagac ctccgcgccc cgcaacctcc
     4861 ccttctacga gcggctcggc ttcaccgtca ccgccgacgt cgaggtgccc gaaggaccgc
     4921 gcacctggtg catgacccgc aagcccggtg cctaggctag tatgtaagcc tagtcttaga
     4981 taataaaatc gctatccatc gaagatggat gtgtgttggt tttttgtgtg tgtaacgcta
     5041 ggcgcgcctg gtgtaccgag aacgatcctc tcagtgcgag tctcgacgat ccatatcgtt
     5101 gcttggcagt cagccagtcg gaatccagct tgggacccag gaagtccaat cgtcagatat
     5161 tgtactcaag cctggtcacg gcagcgtacc gatctgttta aacctagata ttgatagtct
     5221 gatcggtcaa cgtataatcg agtcctagct tttgcaaaca tctatcaaga gacaggatca
     5281 gcaggaggct ttcgcatgag tattcaacat ttccgtgtcg cccttattcc cttttttgcg
     5341 gcattttgcc ttcctgtttt tgctcaccca gaaacgctgg tgaaagtaaa agatgctgaa
     5401 gatcagttgg gtgcgcgagt gggttacatc gaactggatc tcaacagcgg taagatcctt
     5461 gagagttttc gccccgaaga acgctttcca atgatgagca cttttaaagt tctgctatgt
     5521 ggcgcggtat tatcccgtat tgacgccggg caagagcaac tcggtcgccg catacactat
     5581 tctcagaatg acttggttga gtattcacca gtcacagaaa agcatcttac ggatggcatg
     5641 acagtaagag aattatgcag tgctgccata accatgagtg ataacactgc ggccaactta
     5701 cttctgacaa cgattggagg accgaaggag ctaaccgctt ttttgcacaa catgggggat
     5761 catgtaactc gccttgatcg ttgggaaccg gagctgaatg aagccatacc aaacgacgag
     5821 cgtgacacca cgatgcctgt agcaatggca acaaccttgc gtaaactatt aactggcgaa
     5881 ctacttactc tagcttcccg gcaacagttg atagactgga tggaggcgga taaagttgca
     5941 ggaccacttc tgcgctcggc ccttccggct ggctggttta ttgctgataa atctggagcc
     6001 ggtgagcgtg ggtctcgcgg tatcattgca gcactggggc cagatggtaa gccctcccgt
     6061 atcgtagtta tctacacgac ggggagtcag gcaactatgg atgaacgaaa tagacagatc
     6121 gctgagatag gtgcctcact gattaagcat tggtaaccga ttctaggtgc attggcgcag
     6181 aaaaaaatgc ctgatgcgac gctgcgcgtc ttatactccc acatatgcca gattcagcaa
     6241 cggatacggc ttccccaact tgcccacttc catacgtgtc ctccttacca gaaatttatc
     6301 cttaagatcc cgaatcgttt aaactcgact ctggctctat cgaatctccg tcgtttcgag
     6361 cttacgcgaa cagccgtggc gctcatttgc tcgtcgggca tcgaatctcg tcagctatcg
     6421 tcagcttacc tttttggcag cgatcgcggc tcccgacatc ttggaccatt agctccacag
     6481 gtatcttctt ccctctagtg gtcataacag cagcttcagc tacctctcaa ttcaaaaaac
     6541 ccctcaagac ccgtttagag gccccaaggg gttatgctat caatcgttgc gttacacaca
     6601 caaaaaacca acacacatcc atcttcgatg gatagcgatt ttattatcta actgctgatc
     6661 gagtgtagcc agatctagta atcaattacg gggtcattag ttcatagccc atatatggag
     6721 ttccg
//
